Addgene plasmid #145368: pmCellFree _KA2_ZIKV NS5
Purpose: Cell-free/mammalian expression vector for Zika virus NS5 protein with N-term mCherry
Depositing lab: Rob Parton. Depositing organization: University of Queensland. Publication: Mapping Interactions among Cell-Free Expressed Zika Virus Proteins. Varasteh Moradi S, Gagoski D, Mureev S, Walden P, McMahon KA, Parton RG, Johnston WA, Alexandrov K. J Proteome Res. 2020 Apr 3;19(4):1522-1532. doi: 10.1021/acs.jproteome.9b00771. Epub 2020 Mar 9. PubMed 32081002.
Backbone
  Vector backbone: pmCellFree_KA2
  Vector type: Bacterial Expression
Growth in bacteria
  Bacterial resistance: Ampicillin, 100 μg/mL
  Growth temperature: 37°C
  Growth strain: DH5alpha
  Copy number: High Copy
Gene/Insert
  Gene/Insert name: ZIKV NS5
  Species: NC_012532 (ZIKAV)
  Promoter: T7- CMV/CAG
  Tag / fusion protein: 8xHis and mCherry (N terminal on backbone)
  Cloning method: Gateway Cloning
Terms and licenses: Academic/Nonprofit Terms; Industry Terms: Not Available to Industry
How to cite: pmCellFree _KA2_ZIKV NS5 was a gift from Rob Parton (Addgene plasmid # 145368 ; http://n2t.net/addgene:145368 ; RRID:Addgene_145368)
