[The description below was written by a language model from this plasmid's Addgene catalogue record and pLannotate feature annotations shown in this document.]
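Description:
pmCellFree_KA2_ZIKV NS5 is an 8.7 kb multi-host expression plasmid that produces Zika virus NS5 as an N-terminal mCherry fusion, either in cell-free translation reactions or in mammalian cells. The catalogue lists it as a bacterial expression vector. It is propagated in E. coli through a high-copy ColE1/pUC-type origin and selected with ampicillin via the β-lactamase gene.

The expression cassette stacks two promoter systems. A CAG-type arrangement (CMV enhancer, chicken β-actin promoter and chimeric intron sequences) drives transcription in mammalian cells. A T7 promoter placed just downstream allows transcription by T7 RNA polymerase for in vitro or cell-free use. The mCherry coding sequence follows, then an attB1 site, the NS5 portion of the Zika polyprotein (the viral methyltransferase and RNA-dependent RNA polymerase), and an attB2 site, consistent with insertion by Gateway recombination. The catalogue describes an 8xHis tag together with mCherry at the N-terminus. The only His annotation in the feature table is a short fragment downstream of attB2, so the N-terminal His tag itself is not annotated. The cassette ends with rabbit β-globin sequence and poly(A) signal for mammalian transcripts and a T7 terminator for phage polymerase transcripts.

Baculovirus recombination regions (lef2/ORF603 and ORF1629) flank the cassette, and a loxP site lies next to the ORF1629 arm. These backbone elements could permit transfer into a baculovirus genome for insect-cell expression, although the record does not state this use. The associated work used cell-free expressed, fluorescently tagged Zika proteins to map interactions among them, and this construct supplies the red-labelled NS5 partner.
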