Features (pLannotate 1.2.2; 21 found; start..end, strand, type, name):
      4..39      +  CDS            lef2 (fragment): baculovirus late expression factor 2
    181..1008    +  misc_recomb    baculovirus recombination region (lef2/ORF603): contains ORF603 and part of lef2
   1020..1078    +  misc_recomb    baculovirus recombination region (ORF603) (fragment): contains ORF603 and part of lef2
   1140..1443    +  enhancer       CMV enhancer: human cytomegalovirus immediate early enhancer
   1449..1726    +  promoter       chicken β-actin promoter: No description available
   1727..1862    +  intron         hybrid intron (fragment): hybrid between chicken β-actin (CBA) and minute virus of mice (MMV) introns (Gray et al., 2011)
   1951..2081    +  intron         chimeric intron (fragment): chimera between introns from chicken β-actin and rabbit β-globin
   2147..2165    +  promoter       T7 promoter: promoter for bacteriophage T7 RNA polymerase
   2339..3040    +  CDS            mCherry: mCherry is a basic (constitutively fluorescent) red fluorescent protein published in 2004, derived from Discosoma sp.. It is reported to be a very rapidly-maturing monomer with low acid sensitivity.
   3065..3089    +  protein_bind   attB1: mutant version of attB; recombination site for the Gateway® BP reaction BP Clonase™
   3092..5800    +  CDS            POLG_ZIKV (fragment): Experimental evidence at protein level: Swiss-Prot protein existence level 1. [RNA-directed RNA polymerase NS5]: Replicates the viral (+) and (-) RNA genome, and performs the capping of genomes in the cytoplasm (PubMed:31090058). Methylates viral RNA cap at guanine N-7 and ribose 2'-O positions. Once sufficient NS5 is expressed, binds to the cap-proximal structure and inhibits further translation of the viral genome (PubMed:32313955). Besides its role in RNA genome replication, also prevents the establishment of a cellular antiviral state by blocking the interferon-alpha/beta (IFN-alpha/beta)
   5802..5826    -  protein_bind   attB2: mutant version of attB; recombination site for the Gateway® BP reaction BP Clonase™
   5861..5878    +  CDS            7xHis (fragment): 6xHis affinity tag
   5890..5958    +  CDS            HBB (fragment): HBB_PONPY - Experimental evidence at transcript level: Swiss-Prot protein existence level 2. Involved in oxygen transport from the lung to the various peripheral tissues. From Pongo pygmaeus (Bornean orangutan).
   6033..6088    +  polyA_signal   β-globin poly(A) signal: rabbit β-globin polyadenylation signal (Gil and Proudfoot, 1987)
   6176..6223    +  terminator     T7 terminator: transcription terminator for bacteriophage T7 RNA polymerase
   6236..6941    +  misc_recomb    baculovirus recombination region (ORF1629): contains part of ORF1629
   6950..6983    +  protein_bind   loxP: Cre-mediated recombination occurs in the 8-bp core sequence (GCATACAT). Cre recombinase
   7151..7738    -  rep_origin     ori: high-copy-number ColE1/pMB1/pBR322/pUC origin of replication
   7751..8611    -  CDS            AmpR: β-lactamase; bla; confers resistance to ampicillin, carbenicillin, and related antibiotics
   8612..8663    -  promoter       AmpR promoter (fragment): bla
>Addgene plasmid #145368 | pmCellFree _KA2_ZIKV NS5 | addgene full sequence | sequence record 305162 | Addgene NGS Result
TCCTGCATCTTTTAATCAAATCCCAAGATGTGTATAAACGCGCCGGTATGTACAGGAAGAGGTTTATACT
AAACTGTTACATTGCAAACGTGGTTTCGTGTGCCAAGTGTGAAAACCGATGTTTAATCAAGGCTCTGACG
CATTTCTACAACCACGACTCCAAGTGTGTGGGTGAAGTCATGCATCTTTTAATCAAATCCCAAGATGTGT
ATAAACCACCAAACTGCCAAAAAATGAAAACTGTCGACAAGCTCTGTCCGTTTGCTGGCAACTGCAAGGG
TCTCAATCCTATTTGTAATTATTGAATAATAAAACAATTATAAATGTCAAATTTGTTTTTTATTAACGAT
ACAAACCAAACGCAACAAGAACATTTGTAGTATTATCTATAATTGAAAACGCGTAGTTATAATCGCTGAG
GTAATATTTAAAATCATTTTCAAATGATTCACAGTTAATTTGCGACAATATAATTTTATTTTCACATAAA
CTAGACGCCTTGTCGTCTTCTTCTTCGTATTCCTTCTCTTTTTCATTTTTCTCTTCATAAAAATTAACAT
AGTTATTATCGTATCCATATATGTATCTATCGTATAGAGTAAATTTTTTGTTGTCATAAATATATATGTC
TTTTTTAATGGGGTGTATAGTACCGCTGCGCATAGTTTTTCTGTAATTTACAACAGTGCTATTTTCTGGT
AGTTCTTCGGAGTGTGTTGCTTTAATTATTAAATTTATATAATCAATGAATTTGGGATCGTCGGTTTTGT
ACAATATGTTGCCGGCATAGTACGCAGCTTCTTCTAGTTCAATTACACCATTTTTTAGCAGCACCGGATT
AACATAACTTTCCAAAATGTTGTACGAACCGTTAAACAAAAACAGTTCACCTCCCTTTTCTATACTATTG
TCTGCGAGCAGTTGTTTGTTGTTAAAAATAACAGCCATTGTAATGAGACGCACAAACTAATATCACAAAC
TGGAAATGTCTATCAATATATAGTTGCTGATGGCCGGCCGTAATGAGACGCACAAACTAATATCACAAAC
TGGAAATGTCTATCAATATATAGTTGCTCTAGTTATTAATAGTAATCAATTACGGGGTCATTAGTTCATA
GCCCATATATGGAGTTCCGCGTTACATAACTTACGGTAAATGGCCCGCCTGGCTGACCGCCCAACGACCC
CCGCCCATTGACGTCAATAATGACGTATGTTCCCATAGTAACGCCAATAGGGACTTTCCATTGACGTCAA
TGGGTGGAGTATTTACGGTAAACTGCCCACTTGGCAGTACATCAAGTGTATCATATGCCAAGTACGCCCC
CTATTGACGTCAATGACGGTAAATGGCCCGCCTGGCATTATGCCCAGTACATGACCTTATGGGACTTTCC
TACTTGGCAGTACATCTACGTATTAGTCATCGCTATTACCATGCATGGTCGAGGTGAGCCCCACGTTCTG
CTTCACTCTCCCCATCTCCCCCCCCTCCCCACCCCCAATTTTGTATTTATTTATTTTTTAATTATTTTGT
GCAGCGATGGGGGCGGGGGGGGGGGGGGGGCGCGCGCCGGGGGGGGGGGGGGGGGGGGGGGGGGGGGGGG
GGGGGGGGCGGAGAGGTGCGGCGGCAGCCAATCAGAGCGGCGCGCTCCGAAAGTTTCCTTTTATGGCGAG
GCGGCGGCGGCGGCGGCCCTATAAAAAGCGAAGCGCGCGGCGGGCGGGAGTCGCTGCGCGCTGCCTTCGC
CCCGTGCCCCGCTCCGCCGCCGCCTCGCGCCGCCCGCCCCGGCTCTGACTGACCGCGTTACTCCCACAGG
TGAGCGGGCGGGACGGCCCTTCTCCTTCGGGCTGTAATTAGCGCTTGGTTTAATGACGGCTTGTTTCTTT
TCTGTGGCTGCGTGAAAGCCTTGAGGGGCTCCGGGAGGGCCCTTTGTGCGGGGGGAGCGGCTCGGGGCTG
TCCGCGGGGGGACGGCTGCCTTCGGGGGGGACGGGGCAGGGCGGGGTTCGGCTTCTGGCGTGTGACCGGC
GGCTCTAGAGCCTCTGCTAACCATGTTCATGCCTTCTTCTTTTTCCTACAGCTCCTGGGCAACGTGCTGG
TTATTGTGCTGTCTCATCATTTTGGCAAAGAATTGGATCGGACGTCTAATACGACTCACTATAGGGACAT
CTTAAGTTTATTTTATTTTATTTTATTTTATTTTATTTTATTTTATTTTATTTTATTTTATTTTATTTAA
CCATGACAGTAATGTATAAAGTCTGTAAAGACATTAAACACGTAAGTGAAACCATGGGCACCTCTGGTCA
CCACCATCACCACCATCACCACGGCACAAGCAAGGGCGAGGAGGATAACATGGCCATCATCAAGGAGTTC
ATGCGCTTCAAGGTGCACATGGAGGGCTCCGTGAACGGCCACGAGTTCGAGATCGAGGGCGAGGGCGAGG
GCCGCCCCTACGAGGGCACCCAGACCGCCAAGCTGAAGGTGACCAAGGGTGGCCCCCTGCCCTTCGCCTG
GGACATCCTGTCCCCTCAGTTCATGTACGGCTCCAAGGCCTACGTGAAGCACCCCGCCGACATCCCCGAC
TACTTGAAGCTGTCCTTCCCCGAGGGCTTCAAGTGGGAGCGCGTGATGAACTTCGAGGACGGCGGCGTGG
TGACCGTGACCCAGGACTCCTCCCTGCAGGACGGCGAGTTCATCTACAAGGTGAAGCTGCGCGGCACCAA
CTTCCCCTCCGACGGCCCCGTAATGCAGAAGAAGACTATGGGCTGGGAGGCCTCCTCCGAGCGGATGTAC
CCCGAGGACGGCGCCCTGAAGGGCGAGATCAAGCAGAGGCTGAAGCTGAAGGACGGCGGCCACTACGACG
CTGAGGTCAAGACCACCTACAAGGCCAAGAAGCCCGTGCAGCTGCCCGGCGCCTACAACGTCAACATCAA
GTTGGACATCACCTCCCACAACGAGGACTACACCATCGTGGAACAGTACGAACGCGCCGAGGGCCGCCAC
TCCACCGGCGGCATGGACGAGCTGTACAAGCTGGAGGTGCTCTTCCAGGGTCCGACAAGTTTGTACAAAA
AAGCAGGCTTCGGAGGTGGGACGGGAGAGACTCTGGGAGAGAAGTGGAAAGCTCGTCTGAATCAGATGTC
GGCCCTGGAGTTCTACTCTTATAAAAAGTCAGGTATCACTGAAGTGTGTAGAGAGGAGGCTCGCCGTGCC
CTCAAGGATGGAGTGGCCACAGGAGGACATGCCGTATCCCGGGGAAGTGCAAAGATCAGATGGTTGGAGG
AGAGAGGATATCTGCAGCCCTATGGGAAGGTTGTTGACCTCGGATGTGGCAGAGGGGGCTGGAGCTATTA
TGCCGCCACCATCCGCAAAGTGCAGGAGGTGAGAGGATACACAAAGGGAGGTCCCGGTCATGAAGAACCC
ATGCTGGTGCAAAGCTATGGGTGGAACATAGTTCGTCTCAAGAGTGGAGTGGACGTCTTCCACATGGCGG
CTGAGCCGTGTGACACTCTGCTGTGTGACATAGGTGAGTCATCATCTAGTCCTGAAGTGGAAGAGACACG
AACACTCAGAGTGCTCTCTATGGTGGGGGACTGGCTTGAAAAAAGACCAGGGGCCTTCTGTATAAAGGTG
CTGTGCCCATACACCAGCACTATGATGGAAACGATGGAGCGACTGCAACGTAGGCATGGGGGAGGATTAG
TCAGAGTGCCATTGTGTCGCAACTCCACACATGAGATGTACTGGGTCTCTGGGGCAAAGAGCAACATCAT
AAAAAGTGTGTCCACCACAAGTCAGCTCCTCCTGGGACGCATGGATGGCCCCAGGAGGCCAGTGAAATAT
GAGGAGGATGTGAACCTCGGCTCGGGTACACGAGCTGTGGCAAGCTGTGCTGAGGCTCCTAACATGAAAA
TCATCGGCAGGCGCATTGAGAGAATCCGCAATGAACATGCAGAAACATGGTTTCTTGATGAAAACCACCC
ATACAGGACATGGGCCTACCACGGGAGCTACGAAGCCCCCACGCAAGGATCAGCGTCTTCCCTCGTGAAC
GGGGTTGTTAGACTCCTGTCAAAGCCTTGGGACGTGGTGACTGGAGTTACAGGAATAGCCATGACTGACA
CCACACCATACGGCCAACAAAGAGTCTTCAAAGAAAAAGTGGACACCAGGGTGCCAGATCCCCAAGAAGG
CACTCGCCAGGTAATGAACATAGTCTCTTCCTGGCTGTGGAAGGAGCTGGGGAAACGCAAGCGGCCACGC
GTCTGCACCAAAGAAGAGTTTATCAACAAGGTGCGCAGCAATGCAGCACTGGGAGCAATATTTGAAGAGG
AAAAAGAATGGAAGACGGCTGTGGAAGCTGTGAATGATCCAAGGTTTTGGGCCCTAGTGGATAGGGAGAG
AGAACACCACCTGAGAGGAGAGTGTCACAGCTGTGTGTACAACATGATGGGAAAAAGAGAAAAGAAGCAA
GGAGAGTTCGGGAAAGCAAAAGGTAGCCGCGCCATCTGGTACATGTGGTTGGGAGCCAGATTCTTGGAGT
TTGAAGCCCTTGGATTCTTGAACGAGGACCATTGGATGGGAAGAGAAAACTCAGGAGGTGGAGTCGAAGG
GTTAGGATTGCAAAGACTTGGATACATTCTAGAAGAAATGAATCGGGCACCAGGAGGAAAGATGTACGCA
GATGACACTGCTGGCTGGGACACCCGCATTAGTAAGTTTGATCTGGAGAATGAAGCTCTGATTACCAACC
AAATGGAGGAAGGGCACAGAACTCTGGCGTTGGCCGTGATTAAATACACATACCAAAACAAAGTGGTGAA
GGTTCTCAGACCAGCTGAAGGAGGAAAAACAGTTATGGACATCATTTCAAGACAAGACCAGAGAGGGAGT
GGACAAGTTGTCACTTATGCTCTCAACACATTCACCAACTTGGTGGTGCAGCTTATCCGGAACATGGAAG
CTGAGGAAGTGTTAGAGATGCAAGACTTATGGTTGTTGAGGAAGCCAGAGAAAGTGACCAGATGGTTGCA
GAGCAATGGATGGGATAGACTCAAACGAATGGCGGTCAGTGGAGATGACTGCGTTGTGAAGCCAATCGAT
GATAGGTTTGCACATGCCCTCAGGTTCTTGAATGACATGGGAAAAGTTAGGAAAGACACACAGGAGTGGA
AACCCTCGACTGGATGGAGCAATTGGGAAGAAGTCCCGTTCTGCTCCCACCACTTCAACAAGCTGTACCT
CAAGGATGGGAGATCCATTGTGGTCCCTTGCCGCCACCAAGATGAACTGATTGGCCGAGCTCGCGTCTCA
CCAGGGGCAGGATGGAGCATCCGGGAGACTGCCTGTCTTGCAAAATCATATGCGCAGATGTGGCAGCTCC
TTTATTTCCACAGAAGAGATCTTCGACTGATGGCTAATGCCATTTGCTCGGCTGTGCCAGTTGACTGGGT
ACCAACTGGGAGAACCACCTGGTCAATCCACGGAAAGGGAGAATGGATGACCACTGAGGACATGCTCATG
GTGTGGAATAGAGTGTGGATTGAGGAGAACGACCATATGGAGGACAAGACTCCTGTAACAAAATGGACAG
ACATTCCCTATCTAGGAAAAAGGGAGGACTTATGGTGTGGATCCCTTATAGGGCACAGACCCCGCACCAC
TTGGGCTGAAAACATCAAAGACACAGTCAACATGGTGCGCAGGATCATAGGTGATGAAGAAAAGTACATG
GACTATCTATCCACCCAAGTCCGCTACTTGGGTGAGGAAGGGTCCACACCCGGAGTGTTGAACCCAGCTT
TCTTGTACAAAGTGGTGTAAGCGGCCGCCAGCTTTCTAGACCAGTTTAAACATCACCATCACCATCACTA
AGTGATTAACCTCAGGTGCAGGCTGCCTATCAGAAGGTGGTGGCTGGTGTGGCCAATGCCCTGGCTCACA
AATACCACTGAGATCGATCTTTTTCCCTCTGCCAAAAATTATGGGGACATCATGAAGCCCCTTGAGCATC
TGACTTCTGGCTAATAAAGGAAATTTATTTTCATTGCAATAGTGTGTTGGAATTTTTTGTGTCTCTCACT
CGGAAGGACATATGGGAGGGCAAATCATTTAAAACATCAGAATGAGTATTTGGTTTAGAGTTTGGCAACA
TATGCCCATATGTAACTAGCATAACCCCTTGGGGCCTCTAAACGGGTCTTGAGGGGTTTTTTGCTGAAAG
CATGCGGAGGAAATTCTCCTTGAAGTTTCCCTGGTGTTCAAAGTAAAGGAGTTTGCACCAGACGCACCTC
TGTTCACTGGTCCGGCGTATTAAAACACGATACATTGTTATTAGTACATTTATTAAGCGCTAGATTCTGT
GCGTTGTTGATTTACAGACAATTGTTGTACGTATTTTAATAATTCATTAAATTTATAATCTTTAGGGTGG
TATGTTAGAGCGAAAATCAAATGATTTTCAGCGTCTTTATATCTGAATTTAAATATTAAATCCTCAATAG
ATTTGTAAAATAGGTTTCGATTAGTTTCAAACAAGGGTTGTTTTTCCGAACCGATGGCTGGACTATCTAA
TGGATTTTCGCTCAACGCCACAAAACTTGCCAAATCTTGTAGCAGCAATCTAGCTTTGTCGATATTCGTT
TGTGTTTTGTTTTGTAATAAAGGTTCGACGTCGTTCAAAATATTATGCGCTTTTGTATTTCTTTCATCAC
TGTCGTTAGTGTACAATTGACTCGACGTAAACACGTTAAATAGAGCTTGGACATATTTAACATCGGGCGT
GTTAGCTTTATTAGGCCGATTATCGTCGTCGTCCCAACCCTCGTCGTTAGAAGTTGCTTCCGAAGACGAT
TTTGCCATAGCCACACGACGCCTATTAATTGTGTCGGCTAACACGTCCGCGATCAAATTTGTAGTTGAGC
TTTTTGGAATTGCGATCGCATAACTTCGTATAGCATACATTATACGAAGTTATAAGCTCGGAACGCTGCG
CTCGGTCGTTCGGCTGCGGCGAGCGGTATCAGCTCACTCAAAGGCGGTAATACGGTTATCCACAGAATCA
GGGGATAACGCAGGAAAGAACATGTGAGCAAAAGGCCAGCAAAAGGCCAGGAACCGTAAAAAGGCCGCGT
TGCTGGCGTTTTTCCATAGGCTCCGCCCCCTGACGAGCATCACAAAAATCGACGCTCAAGTCAGAGGTGG
CGAAACCCGACAGGACTATAAAGATACCAGGCGTTTCCCCCTGGAAGCTCCCTCGTGCGCTCTCCTGTTC
CGACCCTGCCGCTTACCGGATACCTGTCCGCCTTTCTCCCTTCGGGAAGCGTGGCGCTTTCTCATAGCTC
ACGCTGTAGGTATCTCAGTTCGGTGTAGGTCGTTCGCTCCAAGCTGGGCTGTGTGCACGAACCCCCCGTT
CAGCCCGACCGCTGCGCCTTATCCGGTAACTATCGTCTTGAGTCCAACCCGGTAAGACACGACTTATCGC
CACTGGCAGCAGCCACTGGTAACAGGATTAGCAGAGCGAGGTATGTAGGCGGTGCTACAGAGTTCTTGAA
GTGGTGGCCTAACTACGGCTACACTAGAAGAACAGTATTTGGTATCTGCGCTCTGCTGAAGCCAGTTACC
TTCGGAAAAAGAGTTGGTAGCTCTTGATCCGGCAAACAAACCACCGCTGGTAGCGGTGGTTTTTTTGTTT
GCAAGCAGCAGATTACGCGCAGAAAAAAAGGATCTCAAGAAGATCCTTTGTTACCAATGCTTAATCAGTG
AGGCACCTATCTCAGCGATCTGTCTATTTCGTTCATCCATAGTTGCCTGACTCCCCGTCGTGTAGATAAC
TACGATACGGGAGGGCTTACCATCTGGCCCCAGTGCTGCAATGATACCGCGAGACCCACGCTCACCGGCT
CCAGATTTATCAGCAATAAACCAGCCAGCCGGAAGGGCCGAGCGCAGAAGTGGTCCTGCAACTTTATCCG
CCTCCATCCAGTCTATTAATTGTTGCCGGGAAGCTAGAGTAAGTAGTTCGCCAGTTAATAGTTTGCGCAA
CGTTGTTGCCATTGCTACAGGCATCGTGGTGTCACGCTCGTCGTTTGGTATGGCTTCATTCAGCTCCGGT
TCCCAACGATCAAGGCGAGTTACATGATCCCCCATGTTGTGCAAAAAAGCGGTTAGCTCCTTCGGTCCTC
CGATCGTTGTCAGAAGTAAGTTGGCCGCAGTGTTATCACTCATGGTTATGGCAGCACTGCATAATTCTCT
TACTGTCATGCCATCCGTAAGATGCTTTTCTGTGACTGGTGAGTACTCAACCAAGTCATTCTGAGAATAG
TGTATGCGGCGACCGAGTTGCTCTTGCCCGGCGTCAATACGGGATAATACCGCGCCACATAGCAGAACTT
TAAAAGTGCTCATCATTGGAAAACGTTCTTCGGGGCGAAAACTCTCAAGGATCTTACCGCTGTTGAGATC
CAGTTCGATGTAACCCACTCGTGCACCCAACTGATCTTCAGCATCTTTTACTTTCACCAGCGTTTCTGGG
TGAGCAAAAACAGGAAGGCAAAATGCCGCAAAAAAGGGAATAAGGGCGACACGGAAATGTTGAATACTCA
TACTCTTCCTTTTTCAATATTATTGAAGCATTTATCAGGGTTATTGTCTCATGTCCGCGCGTT
